Addgene plasmid #98884: Gq-sensor[mTq2-mNG]
Purpose: A FRET sensor for Gq activation, encoded on a single plasmid.
Depositing lab: Dorus Gadella. Publication: Characterization of a spectrally diverse set of fluorescent proteins as FRET acceptors for mTurquoise2. Mastop M, Bindels DS, Shaner NC, Postma M, Gadella TWJ Jr, Goedhart J. Sci Rep. 2017 Sep 20;7(1):11999. doi: 10.1038/s41598-017-12212-x. PubMed 28931898.
Backbone
  Vector backbone: Clontech-style N1
  Backbone manufacturer: Clontech
  Vector type: Mammalian Expression
Growth in bacteria
  Bacterial resistance: Kanamycin, 50 μg/mL
  Growth temperature: 37°C
  Growth strain: DH5alpha
  Copy number: High Copy
Gene/Insert
  Gene/Insert name: mTq2-mNG
  Species: Synthetic
  Promoter: CMV
  Cloning method: Restriction Enzyme; 5′ cloning site unknown (unknown if destroyed); 3′ cloning site unknown (unknown if destroyed)
Terms and licenses: Academic/Nonprofit Terms; Industry Terms: Not Available to Industry
How to cite: Gq-sensor[mTq2-mNG] was a gift from Dorus Gadella (Addgene plasmid # 98884 ; http://n2t.net/addgene:98884 ; RRID:Addgene_98884)
