[The description below was written by a language model from this plasmid's Addgene catalogue record and pLannotate feature annotations shown in this document.]
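Description:
Gq-sensor[mTq2-mNG] is a mammalian expression plasmid built on a Clontech-style N1 backbone that encodes a FRET-based biosensor for activation of the heterotrimeric G protein Gq on a single vector. It is propagated in E. coli through a high-copy ColE1/pUC-type origin and selected with kanamycin. The Tn5 NeoR/KanR gene sits behind both a bacterial (bla-type) promoter and the SV40 enhancer/early promoter and ends in an HSV TK polyadenylation signal, so it can also confer G418 resistance in mammalian cells. An f1 origin is also present.

The payload is driven by the CMV enhancer and immediate early promoter. The annotated feature table shows mNeonGreen, the FRET acceptor, directly adjoining the G protein gamma-2 subunit (GNG2) coding sequence, consistent with a fusion. This is followed by an EMCV IRES that allows a second open reading frame to be translated from the same transcript. Downstream lies mTurquoise2, the cyan FRET donor, adjacent to and slightly overlapping a G-alpha coding segment, with an SV40 poly(A) signal terminating the unit. The automated annotation matched that segment only by homology to a Drosophila Gαi fragment. Given the stated purpose it presumably represents the Gq alpha subunit, but the record does not define it explicitly, nor exactly how mTurquoise2 is joined to it. About 400 nt between mTurquoise2 and the IRES are unannotated, and no Gβ subunit is annotated.

Expressing donor- and acceptor-tagged subunits from one plasmid lets a single transfection supply both sensor components. Changes in FRET between mTurquoise2 and mNeonGreen then report Gq activation in live cells. The construct comes from a study comparing spectrally diverse fluorescent proteins as FRET acceptors for mTurquoise2.
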