Features (pLannotate 1.2.2; 18 found; start..end, strand, type, name):
    267..284     +  promoter       SP6 promoter (fragment): promoter for bacteriophage SP6 RNA polymerase
    356..568     -  CDS            GNG2 (sequence withheld): GBG2_BOVIN - Experimental evidence at protein level: Swiss-Prot protein existence level 1. Guanine nucleotide-binding proteins (G proteins) are involved as a modulator or transducer in various transmembrane signaling systems. The beta and gamma chains are required for the GTPase activity, for replacement of GDP by GTP, and for G protein-effector interaction. From Bos taurus (Bovine).
    569..1273    -  CDS            mNeonGreen: mNeonGreen is a basic (constitutively fluorescent) green/yellow fluorescent protein published in 2013, derived from Branchiostoma lanceolatum. It is reported to be a very rapidly-maturing monomer with moderate acid sensitivity.
   1318..1521    -  promoter       CMV promoter: human cytomegalovirus (CMV) immediate early promoter
   1522..1825    -  enhancer       CMV enhancer: human cytomegalovirus immediate early enhancer
   2000..2588    -  rep_origin     ori: high-copy-number ColE1/pMB1/pBR322/pUC origin of replication
   2810..2826    +  polyA_signal   bGH poly(A) signal (fragment): bovine growth hormone polyadenylation signal
   2917..2964    -  polyA_signal   HSV TK poly(A) signal: herpes simplex virus thymidine kinase polyadenylation signal (Cole and Stacy, 1985)
   3023..3175    -  CDS            ble (fragment): BLE_KLEPN - Experimental evidence at protein level: Swiss-Prot protein existence level 1. Binding protein with a strong affinity to the bleomycin family of antibiotics. Binds to CL990; an antimitotic-antibiotic compound. From Klebsiella pneumoniae.
   3196..3990    -  CDS            NeoR/KanR: aminoglycoside phosphotransferase from Tn5; aph(3')-II (or nptII); confers resistance to neomycin, kanamycin, and G418 (Geneticin®)
   4025..4382    -  promoter       SV40 promoter: SV40 enhancer and early promoter
   4384..4488    -  promoter       AmpR promoter: bla
   4515..4943    +  rep_origin     f1 ori (sequence partly withheld): f1 bacteriophage origin of replication; arrow indicates direction of (+) strand synthesis
   4977..5098    -  polyA_signal   SV40 poly(A) signal: SV40 polyadenylation signal
   5121..5204    -  CDS            large T antigen (fragment): large T antigen from SV40 (simian virus 40)
   5237..5965    -  CDS            Galphai (fragment): GNAI_DROME - Also known as G-ialpha65A, G-OA65C. Experimental evidence at protein level: Swiss-Prot protein existence level 1. Guanine nucleotide-binding proteins (G proteins) are involved as modulators or transducers in various transmembrane signaling systems. Plays a role in glial cell differentiation during embryogenesis; loco, Galphao and the G-protein coupled receptor, moody, are required in the surface glia to achieve effective insulation of the nerve cord. From Drosophila melanogaster (Fruit fly).
   5930..6631    -  CDS            mTurquoise2: mTurquoise2 is a basic (constitutively fluorescent) cyan fluorescent protein published in 2012, derived from Aequorea victoria. It is reported to be a rapidly-maturing monomer with very low acid sensitivity.
   7044..144     -  misc_feature   IRES (across the origin): internal ribosome entry site (IRES) of the encephalomyocarditis virus (EMCV)
>Addgene plasmid #98884 | Gq-sensor[mTq2-mNG] | addgene full sequence | sequence record 190862 | Addgene NGS Result
GCTACAGACGTTGTTTGTCTTCAAGAAGCTTCCAGAGGAACTGCTTCCTTCACGACATTCAACAGACCTT
GCATTCCTTTGGCGAGAGGGGAAAGACCCCTAGGAATGCTCGTCAAGAAGACAGGGCCAGGTTTCCGGGC
CCTCACATTGCCAAAAGACGGCAATATGGTGGAAAATAACATATAGACAAACGCACACCGGCCTTATTCC
AAGCGGCTTCGGCCAGTAACGTTAGGGGGGGGGGAGGGAGAGGGGGGGGCGGAATTATTTAGGTGACACT
ATAGGGGCCCCAATTGAGATCTGTCGACTTCGAACCTGCAGGTCCGGAGCATGCAGGCCTCGTACGCCGC
GGTTA
[213 nt withheld, positions 356-568]
GTACAGCTCGTCCATGCCCATCACATCGGTAAAGGCCTTTTGCCACTCCTTGAAGTTGAGCTCGGTCTTG
GAGTGCTTGAGCTCCGTCTTACGGAACACGTACATCGGCTGGTTCTTCAGATAGTTAGCCGCCATTGGCT
TGGCAAAGGTGTAGGTGGTCCGCGCAGTGCTCCGGTAGCGCTTGCCATTTCCAGTGGTGTAACTCCACTT
AAAGGTACTGATGATGGTTTTGTCGTTGGGGTAAGTCTTCTTCGACCTGCACCAGTCCGCAGCGGTCAGC
GAGTTGGTCATCACAGGACCGTCAGCAGGGAAACCAGTCCCCTTCACCTGGGCCTCTCCTTTGATGTGGC
TTCCCTCGTAGGTGTAGCGGTAGTTAACAGTAAGGGAGGCACCATCTTCAAACTGCATTGTGCGATGGAC
TTGGTAGCCGGAGCCATCTACCATGGCGGCCTGGAAAGGCGACATCCCGTCAGGGTAGGGCAGGTACTGA
TGGAAGCCATACCCGATATGAGGGACCAGAATCCAGGGGGAGAACTGGAGGTCACCCTTGGTGGACTTCA
GGTTTAACTCCTCATAACCATCATTTGGATTGCCGGTGCCCTGACCCACCATGTCAAAGTCCACACCGTT
GATGGAGCCAAAGATGTGTAACTCATGTGTCGCTGGGAGAGAGGCCATGTTATCCTCCTCGCCCTTGCTC
ACCATGGTGGCGACCGGTAGCGCTAGCGGATCTGACGGTTCACTAAACCAGCTCTGCTTATATAGACCTC
CCACCGTACACGCCTACCGCCCATTTGCGTCAATGGGGCGGAGTTGTTACGACATTTTGGAAAGTCCCGT
TGATTTTGGTGCCAAAACAAACTCCCATTGACGTCAATGGGGTGGAGACTTGGAAATCCCCGTGAGTCAA
ACCGCTATCCACGCCCATTGATGTACTGCCAAAACCGCATCACCATGGTAATAGCGATGACTAATACGTA
GATGTACTGCCAAGTAGGAAAGTCCCATAAGGTCATGTACTGGGCATAATGCCAGGCGGGCCATTTACCG
TCATTGACGTCAATAGGGGGCGTACTTGGCATATGATACACTTGATGTACTGCCAAGTGGGCAGTTTACC
GTAAATACTCCACCCATTGACGTCAATGGAAAGTCCCTATTGGCGTTACTATGGGAACATACGTCATTAT
TGACGTCAATGGGCGGGGGTCGTTGGGCGGTCAGCCAGGCGGGCCATTTACCGTAAGTTATGTAACGCGG
AACTCCATATATGGGCTATGAACTAATGACCCCGTAATTGATTACTATTAATAACTAATGCATGGCGGTA
ATACGGTTATCCACAGAATCAGGGGATAACGCAGGAAAGAACATGTGAGCAAAAGGCCAGCAAAAGGCCA
GGAACCGTAAAAAGGCCGCGTTGCTGGCGTTTTTCCATAGGCTCCGCCCCCCTGACGAGCATCACAAAAA
TCGACGCTCAAGTCAGAGGTGGCGAAACCCGACAGGACTATAAAGATACCAGGCGTTTCCCCCTGGAAGC
TCCCTCGTGCGCTCTCCTGTTCCGACCCTGCCGCTTACCGGATACCTGTCCGCCTTTCTCCCTTCGGGAA
GCGTGGCGCTTTCTCATAGCTCACGCTGTAGGTATCTCAGTTCGGTGTAGGTCGTTCGCTCCAAGCTGGG
CTGTGTGCACGAACCCCCCGTTCAGCCCGACCGCTGCGCCTTATCCGGTAACTATCGTCTTGAGTCCAAC
CCGGTAAGACACGACTTATCGCCACTGGCAGCAGCCACTGGTAACAGGATTAGCAGAGCGAGGTATGTAG
GCGGTGCTACAGAGTTCTTGAAGTGGTGGCCTAACTACGGCTACACTAGAAGAACAGTATTTGGTATCTG
CGCTCTGCTGAAGCCAGTTACCTTCGGAAAAAGAGTTGGTAGCTCTTGATCCGGCAAACAAACCACCGCT
GGTAGCGGTGGTTTTTTTGTTTGCAAGCAGCAGATTACGCGCAGAAAAAAAGGATCTCAAGAAGATCCTT
TGATCTTTTCTACGGGGTCTGACGCTCAGTGGAACGAAAACTCACGTTAAGGGATTTTGGTCATGAGATT
ATCAAAAAGGATCTTCACCTAGATCCTTTTAAATTAAAAATGAAGTTTTAAATCAATCTAAAGTATATAT
GAGTAACCTGAGGCTATGGCAGGGCCTGCCGCCCCGACGTTGGCTGCGAGCCCTGGGCCTTCACCCGAAC
TTGGGGGGTGGGGTGGGGAAAAGGAAGAAACGCGGGCGTATTGGCCCCAATGGGGTCTCGGTGGGGTATC
GACAGAGTGCCAGCCCTGGGACCGAACCCCGCGTTTATGAACAAACGACCCAACACCGTGCGTTTTATTC
TGTCTTTTTATTGCCGTCATAGCGCGGGTTCCTTCCGGTATTGTCTCCTTCCGTGTTTCAGTTAGCCTCC
CCCTAGGGTGGGCGAAGAACTCCAGCATGAGATCCCCGCGCTGGAGGATCATCCAGCCGGCGTCCCGGAA
AACGATTCCGAAGCCCAACCTTTCATAGAAGGCGGCGGTGGAATCGAAATCTCGTGATGGCAGGTTGGGC
GTCGCTTGGTCGGTCATTTCGAACCCCAGAGTCCCGCTCAGAAGAACTCGTCAAGAAGGCGATAGAAGGC
GATGCGCTGCGAATCGGGAGCGGCGATACCGTAAAGCACGAGGAAGCGGTCAGCCCATTCGCCGCCAAGC
TCTTCAGCAATATCACGGGTAGCCAACGCTATGTCCTGATAGCGGTCCGCCACACCCAGCCGGCCACAGT
CGATGAATCCAGAAAAGCGGCCATTTTCCACCATGATATTCGGCAAGCAGGCATCGCCATGGGTCACGAC
GAGATCCTCGCCGTCGGGCATGCTCGCCTTGAGCCTGGCGAACAGTTCGGCTGGCGCGAGCCCCTGATGC
TCTTCGTCCAGATCATCCTGATCGACAAGACCGGCTTCCATCCGAGTACGTGCTCGCTCGATGCGATGTT
TCGCTTGGTGGTCGAATGGGCAGGTAGCCGGATCAAGCGTATGCAGCCGCCGCATTGCATCAGCCATGAT
GGATACTTTCTCGGCAGGAGCAAGGTGAGATGACAGGAGATCCTGCCCCGGCACTTCGCCCAATAGCAGC
CAGTCCCTTCCCGCTTCAGTGACAACGTCGAGCACAGCTGCGCAAGGAACGCCCGTCGTGGCCAGCCACG
ATAGCCGCGCTGCCTCGTCTTGCAGTTCATTCAGGGCACCGGACAGGTCGGTCTTGACAAAAAGAACCGG
GCGCCCCTGCGCTGACAGCCGGAACACGGCGGCATCAGAGCAGCCGATTGTCTGTTGTGCCCAGTCATAG
CCGAATAGCCTCTCCACCCAAGCGGCCGGAGAACCTGCGTGCAATCCATCTTGTTCAATCATGCGAAACG
ATCCTCATCCTGTCTCTTGATCGATCTTTGCAAAAGCCTAGGCCTCCAAAAAAGCCTCCTCACTACTTCT
GGAATAGCTCAGAGGCCGAGGCGGCCTCGGCCTCTGCATAAATAAAAAAAATTAGTCAGCCATGGGGCGG
AGAATGGGCGGAACTGGGCGGAGTTAGGGGCGGGATGGGCGGAGTTAGGGGCGGGACTATGGTTGCTGAC
TAATTGAGATGCATGCTTTGCATACTTCTGCCTGCTGGGGAGCCTGGGGACTTTCCACACCTGGTTGCTG
ACTAATTGAGATGCATGCTTTGCATACTTCTGCCTGCTGGGGAGCCTGGGGACTTTCCACACCCTAACTG
ACACACATTCCACAGCTGGTTCTTTCCGCCTCAGGACTCTTCCTTTTTCAATATTATTGAAGCATTTATC
AGGGTTATTGTCTCATGAGCGGATACATATTTGAATGTATTTAGAAAAATAAACAAATAGGGGTTCCGCG
CACATTTCCCCGAAAAGTGCCACCTG
[124 nt withheld, positions 4515-4638]
C
[91 nt withheld, positions 4640-4730]
A
[49 nt withheld, positions 4732-4780]
CCTTTGACGTTGGAGTCCACGTTCTTT
[37 nt withheld, positions 4808-4844]
ACCCTATCTCGGTCTATTCTTTTGATTTATAAGGGATTTTGCCGATTTCGGCCTATTGGTTAAAAAATGA
GCTGATTTAACAAAAATTTAACGCGAATTTTAACAAAATATTAACGCTTACAATTTACGCCTTAAGATAC
ATTGATGAGTTTGGACAAACCACAACTAGAATGCAGTGAAAAAAATGCTTTATTTGTGAAATTTGTGATG
CTATTGCTTTATTTGTAACCATTATAAGCTGCAATAAACAAGTTAACAACAACAATTGCATTCATTTTAT
GTTTCAGGTTCAGGGGGAGGTGTGGGAGGTTTTTTAAAGCAAGTAAAACCTCTACAAATGTGGTATGGCT
GATTATGATCTAGAGTCGCGGCCCTCTAGACTCGAGTTAGACCAGATTGTACTCCTTCAGGTTCAACTGG
AGGATGGTGTCCTTGACGGCAGCAAAGACAAAGCGGATATTCTCGGTGTCTGTGGCGCACGTGAAGTGGG
AGTAGATAATTTTGTCACTGTCTGGGTTCAGGTCCACGAACATCTTCAGAATGAATTCTCGGGCTGCCTG
GGCATCTCTCTGGGGTCCATCATATTCTGGGAAGTAGTCGACTAGATGGGAATACATGATTTTCTCCTCT
AGAAGATCTTTCTTGTTTAAGAACAGAATAACCGAGGAGTTCTGGAACCAGGGGTATGTGATAATTGTTC
TAAAGAGAGCCTTGCTTTCCTCCATTCGGTTCTCATTGTCTGACTCCACGAGAACTTGATCATATTCACT
AAGCGCTACTAGAAACATGATAGAGGTGACATTTTCAAAGCAGTGTATCCATTTTCTTCTCTCTGACCTT
TGGCCCCCTACATCGACCATTCTGAAAATGACACTTTGTAAGTCAAAGGGGTATTCGATGATCCCTGTGG
TGGGGACTCGAACTCTAAGCACATCTTGTTGCGTAGGCAGGTAGGCAGGGTCAGCTACGCGGTCCAAGTC
ATTAAGATAGTATTTGGTAGAGTCAGATAATTGATATTCTCGTCGTCTATCATAGCATTCCTGGATTCCA
GGATCATTCCATAAACTCTTTATTGCATCTACGTATATGCCGAGAGTGATCCCGGCGGCGGTCACGAACT
CCAGCAGGACCATGTGATCGCGCTTCTCGTTGGGGTCTTTGCTCAGCTTGGACTGGGTGCTCAGGTAGTG
GTTGTCGGGCAGCAGCACGGGGCCGTCGCCGATGGGGGTGTTCTGCTGGTAGTGGTCGGCGAGCTGCACG
CCGCCGTCCTCGATGTTGTGGCGGATCTTGAAGTTGGCCTTGATGCCGTTCTTCTGCTTGTCGGCGGTGA
TATAGACGTTGTCGCTAAAGTAGTTGTACTCCAGCTTGTGCCCCAGGATGTTGCCGTCCTCCTTGAAGTC
GATGCCCTTCAGCTCGATGCGGTTCACCAGGGTGTCGCCCTCGAACTTCACCTCGGCGCGGGTCTTGTAG
TTGCCGTCGTCCTTGAAGAAGATGGTGCGCTCCTGGACGTAGCCTTCGGGCATGGCGGACTTGAAGAAGT
CGTGCTGCTTCATGTGGTCGGGGTAGCGGGCGAAGCACTGCACGCCCCAGGACAGGGTGGTCACGAGGGT
GGGCCAGGGCACGGGCAGCTTGCCGGTGGTGCAGATGAACTTCAGGGTCAGCTTGCCGTAGGTGGCATCG
CCCTCGCCCTCGCCGGACACGCTGAACTTGTGGCCGTTTACGTCGCCGTCCAGCTCGACCAGGATGGGCA
CCACCCCGGTGAACAGCTCCTCGCCCTTGCTCACCATGCTGCCTCCGCCTCCGCTTGGATCCTCAAAAGC
AGACACCTTCTCCACATCAACTTCTCGAACTAATTGTGCATGAGCCTTATTGTGCTCATACTTGTATGGG
ATCTTGAGTGTGTCCATGGCTCTGATCATGGCCTGCATGGCCGTGAAGATGTTCTGATACACCAGCTTGG
TGAAGCCCCTTTTATCTTCATCAGAGTATCCTGACCCATGGATGATTCTCATCTGCTTGATAAACGTACT
CTTGCCACTCTCTCCTGTCCCGAGCAGCAGCAGCTTGAGCTCCCGGCGGGCGTCCCGCTTGTCCCTGCGG
AGCTGCCGCTCGATCTCGTCGTTGATCCGCCGGGCTTCCTTGGCCTCCTCGCTCAGGCAGCACGCCATGA
TGGACTCCAGAGTCATGGTTGTGGCCATATTATCATCGTGTTTTTCAAAGGAAAACCACGTCCCCGTGGT
TCGGGGGGCCTAGACGTTTTTTTAACCTCGACTAAACACATGTAAAGCATGTGCACCGAGGCCCCAGATC
AGATCCCATACAATGGGGTACCTTCTGGGCATCCTTCAGCCCCTTGTTGAATACGCTTGAGGAGAGCCAT
TTGACTCTTTCCACAACTATCCAACTCACAACGTGGCACTGGGGTTGTGCCGCCTTTGCAGGTGTATCTT
ATACACGTGGCTTTTGGCCGCAGAGGCACCTGTCGCCAGGTGGGGGGTTCCGCTGCCTGCAAAGGGTC
